>Addgene plasmid #202235 | pBC071 | addgene full sequence | sequence record 418869 | Addgene NGS Result
TTAATTAAAGCGGATAACAATTTCACACAGGAGGCCGCCTAGGCCGCGGCCGCGCGAATTTGCCGAATTC
GGATCCGGAGGGAGTGTGGGCGGACAATAAAGTCTTAAACTGAACAAAATAGATCTAAACTATGACAATA
AAGTCTTAAACTAGACAGAATAGTTGTAAACTGAAATCAGTCCAGTTATGCTGTGAAAAAGCATACTGGA
CTTTTGTTATGGCTAAAGCAAACTCTTCATTTTCTGAAGTGCAAATTGCCCGTCGTATTAAAGAGGGGCG
TGGCGCTGCAAGAATTCAAGCTTGGAGGACTCCTGTTGATAGATCCAGTAATGACCTCAGAACTCCATCT
GGATTTGTTCAGAACGCTCGGTTGCCGCCGGGCGTTTTTTATTGGTGAGAATCCAAGCTAGACTGCGATG
AGTGGCAGGGCGGGGCGTAATTTCTTAAGGCAGTTATTGGTGCCCTTAAACGCCTGGGGTAATGACTCTC
TAGCTTGAGGCATCAAATAAAACGAAAGGCTCAGTCGAAAGACTGGGCCTTTCGTTTTATCTGTTGTTTG
TCGGTGAACGCTCTCCTGAGTAGGACAAATCCGCCCGCCGCTGCAAGAATTCAAGCTTGGAGGAAGTTCC
TATACTTTCTAGAGAATAGGAACTTCGGAATAGGAACTTCAAGATCCCCTGATTCCCTTTGTCAACAGCA
ATGGATCGAATTGACATAAGCCTGTTCGGTTCGTAAACTGTAATGCAAGTAGCGTATGCGCTCACGCAAC
TGGTCCAGAACCTTGACCGAACGCAGCGGTGGTAACGGCGCAGTGGCGGTTTTCATGGCTTGTTATGACT
GTTTTTTTGTACAGTCTATGCCTCGGGCATCCAAGCAGCAAGCGCGTTACGCCGTGGGTCGATGTTTGAT
GTTATGGAGCAGCAACGATGTTACGCAGCAGCAACGATGTTACGCAGCAGGGCAGTCGCCCTAAAACAAA
GTTAGGTGGCTCAAGTATGGGCATCATTCGCACATGTAGGCTCGGCCCTGACCAAGTCAAATCCATGCGG
GCTGCTCTTGATCTTTTCGGTCGTGAGTTCGGAGACGTAGCCACCTACTCCCAACATCAGCCGGACTCCG
ATTACCTCGGGAACTTGCTCCGTAGTAAGACATTCATCGCGCTTGCTGCCTTCGACCAAGAAGCGGTTGT
TGGCGCTCTCGCGGCTTACGTTCTGCCCAAGTTTGAGCAGCCGCGTAGTGAGATCTATATCTATGATCTC
GCAGTCTCCGGCGAGCACCGGAGGCAGGGCATTGCCACCGCGCTCATCAATCTCCTCAAGCATGAGGCCA
ACGCGCTTGGTGCTTATGTGATCTACGTGCAAGCAGATTACGGTGACGATCCCGCAGTGGCTCTCTATAC
AAAGTTGGGCATACGGGAAGAAGTGATGCACTTTGATATCGACCCAAGTACCGCCACCTAACAATTCGTT
CAAGCCGAGATCGGCTTCCCGGCCGCGGAGTTGTTCGGTAAATTGTCACAACGCCGCGGCCAATTCGATC
TAGAATTCCATTGAGTAAGTTTTTAAGCACATCAGCTTCAAAAGCGCTCTGAAGTTCCTATACTTTCTAG
AGAATAGGAACTTCGGAATAGGTACTTCCGCTACTAGAATTCGAGCGGGGAATTTTTGACAATTAATCAT
CGGCTCGTATAATGTGTGGAATTGTGAGCGGATAACAATTTTCACACAGGAAACAGCTAAATGGTGAGTA
AAGGTGAAGAGTTGATTAAAGAGAACATGCATATGAAGTTATACATGGAGGGAACTGTCAATAATCACCA
CTTTAAGTGTACATCAGAGGGTGAGGGAAAGCCATACGAGGGAACCCAAACTATGAGAATCAAAGTAGTG
GAGGGAGGTCCTCTTCCATTTGCTTTTGATATACTAGCAACAAGTTTCATGTATGGTTCCAGGACCTTCA
TTAACCATACTCAGGGAATCCCTGACTTCTTTAAACAGTCTTTTCCTGAAGGTTTTACATGGGAGAGGGT
TACCACTTACGAGGACGGTGGAGTCTTGACAGCAACCCAGGACACTTCATTACAAGATGGATGCCTAATA
TACAATGTGAAAATTAGGGGTGTGAATTTCCCTAGTAACGGACCAGTTATGCAGAAGAAAACACTAGGTT
GGGAAGCTAATACTGAAATGTTGTACCCTGCCGACGGAGGTTTAGAAGGTAGATCCGACATGGCCCTTAA
GCTAGTCGGAGGTGGACACTTGATCTGTAACTTTAAAACCACATATAGGTCTAAGAAGCCAGCAAAGAAT
CTAAAAATGCCTGGTGTTTACTATGTGGACCATAGACTAGAAAGGATAAAAGAAGCAGACAAAGAAACTT
ACGTGGAGCAACATGAGGTCGCCGTCGCTAGGTATTGCGACTTACCTTCCAAGCTAGGTCACAAATTGAA
CGCTTAATTAGCTGAGCTTGGACTCCTGTTGATAGATCCAGTAATGACCTCAGAACTCCATCTGGATTTG
TTCAGAACGCTCGGTTGCCGCCGGGCGTTTTTTATTGGTGAGAATCTCCCGCTTTACGAATTCCCATGGG
GAGCATGCGGAGTTACGTCATCCCCACCTTCCGCTGCGTTCTTCATCGATGCCCGCTTAGTGATATGCTT
AAAACTCCAAGCACAGCCTTCTCCCCATGGCAGCCTCGGCGAGGAGTGGGATATATCTCCGCATTATGAT
GACTAGACAGTTCGGCCTCCTGCTGGCGATCATTTGGCGCAGTAAGCTCTACTCGCCAGCGTTAACTCCA
TTCTACAACCGTCGGCTGACGTCAAGCGTTTCGCATGGGGATGCTGGTTGTCATTGCCCCTCCTTCCTCT
AAGTGATAAGGTTACTTCCTCTAAATGACCAAGCAGGGTATCTAATCCTGTTAACGCTCGCTCAGAGAAT
TCGCATGCGGAGTCGAGGGAGAACCAGATAAGTGAAATCTAGTTCCAAACTATTTTGTCATTTTTAATTT
TCGTATTAGCTTACGACGCTACACCCAGTTCCCATCTATTTTGTCACTCTTCCCTAAATAATCCTTAAAA
ACTCCATTTCCACCCCTCCCAGTTCCCAACTATTTTGTCCGCCCACACGCTGAGCGAATTCCACGCTTGT
GGAATTCCTCGAGGGAGTTCACATATACCTGCCGTTCACTATTATTTAGTGAAATGAGATATTATGATAT
TTTCTGAATTGTGATTAAAAAGGCAACTTTATGCCCATGCAACAGAAACTATAAAAAATACAGAGAATGA
AAAGAAACAGATAGATTTTTTAGTTCTTTAGGCCCGTAGTCTGCAAATCCTTTTATGATTTTCTATCAAA
CAAAAGAGGAAAATAGACCAGTTGCAATCCAAACGAGAGTCTAATAGAATGAGGTCGAAAAGTAAATCGC
GCGGGTTTGTTACTGATAAAGCAGGCAAGACCTAAAATGTGTAAAGGGCAAAGTGTATACTTTGGCGTCA
CCCCTTACATATTTTAGGTCTTTTTTTATTGTGCGTAACTAACTTGCCATCTTCAAACAGGAGGGCTGGA
AGAAGCAGACCGCTAACACAGTACATAAAAAAGGAGACATGAACGATGAACATCAAAAAGTTTGCAAAAC
AAGCAACAGTATTAACCTTTACTACCGCACTGCTGGCAGGAGGCGCAACTCAAGCGTTTGCGAAAGAAAC
GAACCAAAAGCCATATAAGGAAACATACGGCATTTCCCATATTACACGCCATGATATGCTGCAAATCCCT
GAACAGCAAAAAAATGAAAAATATCAAGTTCCTGAATTCGATTCGTCCACAATTAAAAATATCTCTTCTG
CAAAAGGCCTGGACGTTTGGGACAGCTGGCCATTACAAAACGCTGACGGCACTGTCGCAAACTATCACGG
CTACCACATCGTCTTTGCATTAGCCGGAGATCCTAAAAATGCGGATGACACATCGATTTACATGTTCTAT
CAAAAAGTCGGCGAAACTTCTATTGACAGCTGGAAAAACGCTGGCCGCGTCTTTAAAGACAGCGACAAAT
TCGATGCAAATGATTCTATCCTAAAAGACCAAACACAAGAATGGTCAGGTTCAGCCACATTTACATCTGA
CGGAAAAATCCGTTTATTCTACACTGATTTCTCCGGTAAACATTACGGCAAACAAACACTGACAACTGCA
CAAGTTAACGTATCAGCATCAGACAGCTCTTTGAACATCAACGGTGTAGAGGATTATAAATCAATCTTTG
ACGGTGACGGAAAAACGTATCAAAATGTACAGCAGTTCATCGATGAAGGCAACTACAGCTCAGGCGACAA
CCATACGCTGAGAGATCCTCACTACGTAGAAGATAAAGGCCACAAATACTTAGTATTTGAAGCAAACACT
GGAACTGAAGATGGCTACCAAGGCGAAGAATCTTTATTTAACAAAGCATACTATGGCAAAAGCACATCAT
TCTTCCGTCAAGAAAGTCAAAAACTTCTGCAAAGCGATAAAAAACGCACGGCTGAGTTAGCAAACGGCGC
TCTCGGTATGATTGAGCTAAACGATGATTACACACTGAAAAAAGTGATGAAACCGCTGATTGCATCTAAC
ACAGTAACAGATGAAATTGAACGCGCGAACGTCTTTAAAATGAACGGCAAATGGTACCTGTTCACTGACT
CCCGCGGATCAAAAATGACGATTGACGGCATTACGTCTAACGATATTTACATGCTTGGTTATGTTTCTAA
TTCTTTAACTGGCCCATACAAGCCGCTGAACAAAACTGGCCTTGTGTTAAAAATGGATCTTGATCCTAAC
GATGTAACCTTTACTTACTCACACTTCGCTGTACCTCAAGCGAAAGGAAACAATGTCGTGATTACAAGCT
ATATGACAAACAGAGGATTCTACGCAGACAAACAATCAACGTTTGCGCCAAGCTTCCTGCTGAACATCAA
AGGCAAGAAAACATCTGTTGTCAAAGACAGCATCCTTGAACAAGGACAATTAACAGTTAACAAATAAATT
CGCTGAGCGAGGATGCACATGTGACCGAGGGAAGCTTGCGGCCGCGTCGTGACTGGGAAAACCCTGGCGA
CTAGTCTTGGACTCCTGTTGATAGATCCAGTAATGACCTCAGAACTCCATCTGGATTTGTTCAGAACGCT
CGGTTGCCGCCGGGCGTTTTTTATTGGTGAGAATCCAGGGGTCCCCAATAATTACGATTTAAATTTGTGT
CTCAAAATCTCTGATGTTACATTGCACAAGATAAAAATATATCATCATGAACAATAAAACTGTCTGCTTA
CATAAACAGTAATACAAGGGGTGTTATGAGCCATATTCAGCGTGAAACGAGCTGTAGCCGTCCGCGTCTG
AACAGCAACATGGATGCGGATCTGTATGGCTATAAATGGGCGCGTGATAACGTGGGTCAGAGCGGCGCGA
CCATTTATCGTCTGTATGGCAAACCGGATGCGCCGGAACTGTTTCTGAAACATGGCAAAGGCAGCGTGGC
GAACGATGTGACCGATGAAATGGTGCGTCTGAACTGGCTGACCGAATTTATGCCGCTGCCGACCATTAAA
CATTTTATTCGCACCCCGGATGATGCGTGGCTGCTGACCACCGCGATTCCGGGCAAAACCGCGTTTCAGG
TGCTGGAAGAATATCCGGATAGCGGCGAAAACATTGTGGATGCGCTGGCCGTGTTTCTGCGTCGTCTGCA
TAGCATTCCGGTGTGCAACTGCCCGTTTAACAGCGATCGTGTGTTTCGTCTGGCCCAGGCGCAGAGCCGT
ATGAACAACGGCCTGGTGGATGCGAGCGATTTTGATGATGAACGTAACGGCTGGCCGGTGGAACAGGTGT
GGAAAGAAATGCATAAACTGCTGCCGTTTAGCCCGGATAGCGTGGTGACCCACGGCGATTTTAGCCTGGA
TAACCTGATTTTCGATGAAGGCAAACTGATTGGCTGCATTGATGTGGGCCGTGTGGGCATTGCGGATCGT
TATCAGGATCTGGCCATTCTGTGGAACTGCCTGGGCGAATTTAGCCCGAGCCTGCAAAAACGTCTGTTTC
AGAAATATGGCATTGATAATCCGGATATGAACAAACTGCAATTTCATCTGATGCTGGATGAATTTTTCTA
ATAATTAATTGGACCGCGGTCCGCGCGTTGTCCTTTTCCGCTGCATAACCCTGCTTCGGGGTCATTATAG
CGATTTTTTCGGTATATCCATCCTTTTTCGCACGATATACAGGATTTTGCCAAAGGGTTCGTGTAGACTT
TCCTTGGTGTATCCAACGGCGTCAGCCGGGCAGGATAGGTGAAGTAGGCCCACCCGCGAGCGGGTGTTCC
TTCTTCACTGTCCCTTATTCGCACCTGGCGGTGCTCAACGGGAATCCTGCTCTGCGAGGCTGGCCGTAGG
CCGGCCGATCTGAAGATCAGCAGTTCAACCTGTTGATAGTACGTACTAAGCTCTCATGTTTCACGTACTA
AGCTCTCATGTTTAACGTACTAAGCTCTCATGTTTAACGAACTAAACCCTCATGGCTAACGTACTAAGCT
CTCATGGCTAACGTACTAAGCTCTCATGTTTCACGTACTAAGCTCTCATGTTTGAACAATAAAATTAATA
TAAATCAGCAACTTAAATAGCCTCTAAGGTTTTAAGTTTTATAAGAAAAAAAAGAATATATAAGGCTTTT
AAAGCCTTTAAGGTTTAACGGTTGTGGACAACAAGCCAGGGATGTAACGCACTGAGAAGCCCTTAGAGCC
TCTCAAAGCAATTTTGAGTGACACAGGAACACTTAACGGCTGACATGGGGCGCGCCCAGCTGTCTAGGGC
GGCGGATTTGTCCTACTCAGGAGAGCGTTCACCGACAAACAACAGATAAAACGAAAGGCCCAGTCTTTCG
ACTGAGCCTTTCGTTTTATTTGATGCCT
Features (pLannotate 1.2.2; 21 found; start..end, strand, type, name):
     85..284     -  mobile_element Tn7R (fragment): mini-Tn7 element (right end of the Tn7 transposon) Tn7
    308..402     +  terminator     lambda t0 terminator: transcription terminator from phage lambda
    412..441     +  CDS            CmR (fragment): chloramphenicol acetyltransferase confers resistance to chloramphenicol
    504..590     +  terminator     rrnB T1 terminator: Escherichia coli rrnB; transcription terminator T1 from the E. coli rrnB gene
    623..670     -  protein_bind   FRT: FLP-mediated recombination occurs in the 8-bp core sequence TCTAGAAA (Turan and Bode, 2011). FLP recombinase from the Saccharomyces cerevisiae 2μ plasmid
    711..739     +  promoter       Pc promoter: intI1 (promoter lies within the coding sequence); class 1 integron promoter
    928..1461    +  CDS            GmR: gentamycin acetyltransferase; aacC1; confers resistance to gentamycin
   1591..1624    -  protein_bind   FRT (minimal): supports FLP-mediated excision but not integration (Turan and Bode, 2011) FLP recombinase from the Saccharomyces cerevisiae 2μ plasmid
   1666..1694    +  promoter       tac promoter: strong E. coli promoter; hybrid between the trp and lac UV5 promoters
   1702..1718    +  protein_bind   lac operator: The lac repressor binds to the lac operator to inhibit transcription in E. coli. This inhibition can be relieved by adding lactose or isopropyl-β-D-thiogalactopyranoside (IPTG). lac repressor encoded by lacI
   1741..2451    +  CDS            rsTagRFP: rsTagRFP is a photoswitchable red fluorescent protein published in 2012, derived from Entacmaea quadricolor. It has high acid sensitivity.
   2471..2565    +  terminator     lambda t0 terminator: transcription terminator from phage lambda
   2962..3127    -  mobile_element Tn7L: mini-Tn7 element (left end of the Tn7 transposon) Tn7
   3170..3615    +  promoter       sacB promoter: sacR; sacB promoter and control region
   3616..5037    +  CDS            SacB: secreted levansucrase that renders bacterial growth sensitive to sucrose; Bacillus subtilis sacB; negative selection marker
   5085..5109    +  CDS            lacZα (fragment): LacZα fragment of β-galactosidase; lacZ fragment
   5120..5214    +  terminator     lambda t0 terminator: transcription terminator from phage lambda
   5346..6158    +  CDS            aphA1: KKA1_ECOLX - Also known as nptI. Protein inferred from homology: Swiss-Prot protein existence level 3. Resistance to kanamycin and structurally-related aminoglycosides, including amikacin. From Escherichia coli.
   6328..6436    +  oriT           oriT: incP origin of transfer
   6447..6835    +  rep_origin     R6K γ ori: γ replication origin from E. coli plasmid R6K; requires the R6K initiator protein pi for replication
   6866..6952    -  terminator     rrnB T1 terminator: Escherichia coli rrnB; transcription terminator T1 from the E. coli rrnB gene
