[The description below was written by a language model from this plasmid's Addgene catalogue record and pLannotate feature annotations shown in this document.]
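Description:
pBC071 is a 6,958 nt "Level 2" mini-Tn7 delivery plasmid built on the pBCC088 backbone. It is designed to insert a strain-specific synthetic DNA barcode (bc098), together with selectable and fluorescent markers, into a bacterial chromosome by Tn7 transposition. The backbone replicates from the R6K γ origin, which depends on the pi initiator protein. The plasmid is therefore maintained at low copy only in pir-expressing E. coli, such as the diaminopimelic acid-auxotrophic strain BW29427, and behaves as a suicide vector in recipients that lack pi. An IncP oriT allows conjugative transfer from such donors. The backbone also carries a kanamycin resistance gene (aphA1) for propagation, and sacB with its native promoter provides sucrose counter-selection against cells that retain the backbone.

The transposable cargo lies between the Tn7R and Tn7L ends. It comprises a gentamicin acetyltransferase gene (aacC1) driven by the class 1 integron Pc promoter and flanked by FRT sites, so the marker could be excised with FLP recombinase. It also carries a red fluorescent protein ORF, described as tagRFP in the record and matched by the annotation tool to rsTagRFP, under a tac promoter with a lac operator. Lambda t0 and rrnB T1 terminators insulate the units. The bc098 barcode is not annotated as a feature; it may lie in the unannotated stretch between the reporter's terminator and Tn7L, but the record does not state this. No Tn7 transposase genes are annotated, so transposase would have to be supplied from another source. The associated work uses such chromosomal barcodes to track near-isogenic bacterial strains simultaneously within plant microbiota.
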