Addgene plasmid #202235: pBC071
Purpose: Level 2 for strain-specific barcode DNA tag with bc098 through Tn7 bacterial insertion, Gentamicin selectable marker and tagRFP fluorescent marker
Depositing lab: Paul Schulze-Lefert. Depositing organization: Max Planck Institute for Plant Breeding Research. Publication: Chromosomal barcodes for simultaneous tracking of near-isogenic bacterial strains in plant microbiota. Ordon J, Thouin J, Nakano RT, Ma KW, Zhang P, Huettel B, Garrido-Oter R, Schulze-Lefert P. Nat Microbiol. 2024 Apr;9(4):1117-1129. doi: 10.1038/s41564-024-01619-8. Epub 2024 Mar 19. PubMed 38503974.
Backbone
  Vector backbone: pBCC088
  Vector type: Bacterial Expression
  Selectable markers: Gentamicin
Growth in bacteria
  Bacterial resistance: Kan + DAP
  Growth temperature: 37°C
  Growth strain: E.coli BW29427
  Growth instructions: Requires media that contains DAP. A supplement
  Copy number: Low Copy
Gene/Insert
  Gene/Insert name: bc098
  Species: Synthetic
  Cloning method: Restriction Enzyme; 5′ cloning site unknown (unknown if destroyed)
Terms and licenses: Academic/Nonprofit Terms; Industry Terms: Not Available to Industry
Depositor comments: This plasmid can be transformed into E. coli BW29427 supplemented with 50 µg/mL of diaminopimelic acid (DAP) or any Pir1 strain. Please visit https://doi.org/10.1101/2023.04.20.537712 for bioRxiv preprint.
How to cite: pBC071 was a gift from Paul Schulze-Lefert (Addgene plasmid # 202235 ; http://n2t.net/addgene:202235 ; RRID:Addgene_202235)
